>Addgene plasmid #61417 | pOPINK-OTUD6A (OTU, aa 128-288) | depositor full sequence | sequence record 99928 | pOPINK-OTUD6A (OTU, aa 128-288) sequence 6453 bps
TGGCGAATGGG
[124 nt withheld, positions 12-135]
C
[91 nt withheld, positions 137-227]
A
[49 nt withheld, positions 229-277]
CCTTTGACGTTGGAGTCCACGTTCTTT
[37 nt withheld, positions 305-341]
ACCCTATCTCGGTCTATTCTTTTGATTTATAAGGGATTTTGCCGATTTCGGCCTATTGGTTAAAAAATGA
GCTGATTTAACAAAAATTTAACGCGAATTTTAACAAAATATTAACGTTTACAATTTCAGGTGGCACTTTT
CGGGGAAATGTGCGCGGAACCCCTATTTGTTTATTTTTCTAAATACATTCAAATATGTATCCGCTCATGA
ATTAATTCTTAGAAAAACTCATCGAGCATCAAATGAAACTGCAATTTATTCATATCAGGATTATCAATAC
CATATTTTTGAAAAAGCCGTTTCTGTAATGAAGGAGAAAACTCACCGAGGCAGTTCCATAGGATGGCAAG
ATCCTGGTATCGGTCTGCGATTCCGACTCGTCCAACATCAATACAACCTATTAATTTCCCCTCGTCAAAA
ATAAGGTTATCAAGTGAGAAATCACCATGAGTGACGACTGAATCCGGTGAGAATGGCAAAAGTTTATGCA
TTTCTTTCCAGACTTGTTCAACAGGCCAGCCATTACGCTCGTCATCAAAATCACTCGCATCAACCAAACC
GTTATTCATTCGTGATTGCGCCTGAGCGAGACGAAATACGCGATCGCTGTTAAAAGGACAATTACAAACA
GGAATCGAATGCAACCGGCGCAGGAACACTGCCAGCGCATCAACAATATTTTCACCTGAATCAGGATATT
CTTCTAATACCTGGAATGCTGTTTTCCCGGGGATCGCAGTGGTGAGTAACCATGCATCATCAGGAGTACG
GATAAAATGCTTGATGGTCGGAAGAGGCATAAATTCCGTCAGCCAGTTTAGTCTGACCATCTCATCTGTA
ACATCATTGGCAACGCTACCTTTGCCATGTTTCAGAAACAACTCTGGCGCATCGGGCTTCCCATACAATC
GATAGATTGTCGCACCTGATTGCCCGACATTATCGCGAGCCCATTTATACCCATATAAATCAGCATCCAT
GTTGGAATTTAATCGCGGCCTAGAGCAAGACGTTTCCCGTTGAATATGGCTCATAACACCCCTTGTATTA
CTGTTTATGTAAGCAGACAGTTTTATTGTTCATGACCAAAATCCCTTAACGTGAGTTTTCGTTCCACTGA
GCGTCAGACCCCGTAGAAAAGATCAAAGGATCTTCTTGAGATCCTTTTTTTCTGCGCGTAATCTGCTGCT
TGCAAACAAAAAAACCACCGCTACCAGCGGTGGTTTGTTTGCCGGATCAAGAGCTACCAACTCTTTTTCC
GAAGGTAACTGGCTTCAGCAGAGCGCAGATACCAAATACTGTCCTTCTAGTGTAGCCGTAGTTAGGCCAC
CACTTCAAGAACTCTGTAGCACCGCCTACATACCTCGCTCTGCTAATCCTGTTACCAGTGGCTGCTGCCA
GTGGCGATAAGTCGTGTCTTACCGGGTTGGACTCAAGACGATAGTTACCGGATAAGGCGCAGCGGTCGGG
CTGAACGGGGGGTTCGTGCACACAGCCCAGCTTGGAGCGAACGACCTACACCGAACTGAGATACCTACAG
CGTGAGCTATGAGAAAGCGCCACGCTTCCCGAAGGGAGAAAGGCGGACAGGTATCCGGTAAGCGGCAGGG
TCGGAACAGGAGAGCGCACGAGGGAGCTTCCAGGGGGAAACGCCTGGTATCTTTATAGTCCTGTCGGGTT
TCGCCACCTCTGACTTGAGCGTCGATTTTTGTGATGCTCGTCAGGGGGGCGGAGCCTATGGAAAAACGCC
AGCAACGCGGCCTTTTTACGGTTCCTGGCCTTTTGCTGGCCTTTTGCTCACATGTTCTTTCCTGCGTTAT
CCCCTGATTCTGTGGATAACCGTATTACCGCCTTTGAGTGAGCTGATACCGCTCGCCGCAGCCGAACGAC
CGAGCGCAGCGAGTCAGTGAGCGAGGAAGCGGAAGAGCGCCTGATGCGGTATTTTCTCCTTACGCATCTG
TGCGGTATTTCACACCGCATATATGGTGCACTCTCAGTACAATCTGCTCTGATGCCGCATAGTTAAGCCA
GTATACACTCCGCTATCGCTACGTGACTGGGTCATGGCTGCGCCCCGACACCCGCCAACACCCGCTGACG
CGCCCTGACGGGCTTGTCTGCTCCCGGCATCCGCTTACAGACAAGCTGTGACCGTCTCCGGGAGCTGCAT
GTGTCAGAGGTTTTCACCGTCATCACCGAAACGCGCGAGGCAGCTGCGGTAAAGCTCATCAGCGTGGTCG
TGAAGCGATTCACAGATGTCTGCCTGTTCATCCGCGTCCAGCTCGTTGAGTTTCTCCAGAAGCGTTAATG
TCTGGCTTCTGATAAAGCGGGCCATGTTAAGGGCGGTTTTTTCCTGTTTGGTCACTGATGCCTCCGTGTA
AGGGGGATTTCTGTTCATGGGGGTAATGATACCGATGAAACGAGAGAGGATGCTCACGATACGGGTTACT
GATGATGAACATGCCCGGTTACTGGAACGTTGTGAGGGTAAACAACTGGCGGTATGGATGCGGCGGGACC
AGAGAAAAATCACTCAGGGTCAATGCCAGCGCTTCGTTAATACAGATGTAGGTGTTCCACAGGGTAGCCA
GCAGCATCCTGCGATGCAGATCCGGAACATAATGGTGCAGGGCGCTGACTTCCGCGTTTCCAGACTTTAC
GAAACACGGAAACCGAAGACCATTCATGTTGTTGCTCAGGTCGCAGACGTTTTGCAGCAGCAGTCGCTTC
ACGTTCGCTCGCGTATCGGTGATTCATTCTGCTAACCAGTAAGGCAACCCCGCCAGCCTAGCCGGGTCCT
CAACGACAGGAGCACGATCATGCGCACCCGTGGGGCCGCCATGCCGGCGATAATGGCCTGCTTCTCGCCG
AAACGTTTGGTGGCGGGACCAGTGACGAAGGCTTGAGCGAGGGCGTGCAAGATTCCGAATACCGCAAGCG
ACAGGCCGATCATCGTCGCGCTCCAGCGAAAGCGGTCCTCGCCGAAAATGACCCAGAGCGCTGCCGGCAC
CTGTCCTACGAGTTGCATGATAAAGAAGACAGTCATAAGTGCGGCGACGATAGTCATGCCCCGCGCCCAC
CGGAAGGAGCTGACTGGGTTGAAGGCTCTCAAGGGCATCGGTCGAGATCCCGGTGCCTAATGAGTGAGCT
AACTTACATTAATTGCGTTGCGCTCACTGCCCGCTTTCCAGTCGGGAAACCTGTCGTGCCAGCTGCATTA
ATGAATCGGCCAACGCGCGGGGAGAGGCGGTTTGCGTATTGGGCGCCAGGGTGGTTTTTCTTTTCACCAG
TGAGACGGGCAACAGCTGATTGCCCTTCACCGCCTGGCCCTGAGAGAGTTGCAGCAAGCGGTCCACGCTG
GTTTGCCCCAGCAGGCGAAAATCCTGTTTGATGGTGGTTAACGGCGGGATATAACATGAGCTGTCTTCGG
TATCGTCGTATCCCACTACCGAGATATCCGCACCAACGCGCAGCCCGGACTCGGTAATGGCGCGCATTGC
GCCCAGCGCCATCTGATCGTTGGCAACCAGCATCGCAGTGGGAACGATGCCCTCATTCAGCATTTGCATG
GTTTGTTGAAAACCGGACATGGCACTCCAGTCGCCTTCCCGTTCCGCTATCGGCTGAATTTGATTGCGAG
TGAGATATTTATGCCAGCCAGCCAGACGCAGACGCGCCGAGACAGAACTTAATGGGCCCGCTAACAGCGC
GATTTGCTGGTGACCCAATGCGACCAGATGCTCCACGCCCAGTCGCGTACCGTCTTCATGGGAGAAAATA
ATACTGTTGATGGGTGTCTGGTCAGAGACATCAAGAAATAACGCCGGAACATTAGTGCAGGCAGCTTCCA
CAGCAATGGCATCCTGGTCATCCAGCGGATAGTTAATGATCAGCCCACTGACGCGTTGCGCGAGAAGATT
GTGCACCGCCGCTTTACAGGCTTCGACGCCGCTTCGTTCTACCATCGACACCACCACGCTGGCACCCAGT
TGATCGGCGCGAGATTTAATCGCCGCGACAATTTGCGACGGCGCGTGCAGGGCCAGACTGGAGGTGGCAA
CGCCAATCAGCAACGACTGTTTGCCCGCCAGTTGTTGTGCCACGCGGTTGGGAATGTAATTCAGCTCCGC
CATCGCCGCTTCCACTTTTTCCCGCGTTTTCGCAGAAACGTGGCTGGCCTGGTTCACCACGCGGGAAACG
GTCTGATAAGAGACACCGGCATACTCTGCGACATCGTATAACGTTACTGGTTTCACATTCACCACCCTGA
ATTGACTCTCTTCCGGGCGCTATCATGCCATACCGCGAAAGGTTTTGCGCCATTCGATGGTGTCCGGGAT
CTCGACGCTCTCCCTTATGCGACTCCTGCATTAGGAAGCAGCCCAGTAGTAGGTTGAGGCCGTTGAGCAC
CGCCGCCGCAAGGAATGGTGCATGCAAGGAGATGGCGCCCAACAGTCCCCCGGCCACGGGGCCTGCCACC
ATACCCACGCCGAAACAAGCGCTCATGAGCCCGAAGTGGCGAGCCCGATCTTCCCCATCGGTGATGTCGG
CGATATAGGCGCCAGCAACCGCACCTGTGGCGCCGGTGATGCCGGCCACGATGCGTCCGGCGTAGAGGAT
CGAGATCTCGATCCCGCGAAATTAATACGACTCACTATAGGGGAATTGTGAGCGGATAACAATTCCCCTC
TAGAAATAATTTTGTTTAACTTTAAGAAGGAGATATACCATGGCACATCACCATCACCATCACATGTCCC
CTATACTAGGTTATTGGAAAATTAAGGGCCTTGTGCAACCCACTCGACTTCTTTTGGAATATCTTGAAGA
AAAATATGAAGAGCATTTGTATGAGCGCGATGAAGGTGATAAATGGCGAAACAAAAAGTTTGAATTGGGT
TTGGAGTTTCCCAATCTTCCTTATTATATTGATGGTGATGTTAAATTAACACAGTCTATGGCCATCATAC
GTTATATAGCTGACAAGCACAACATGTTGGGTGGTTGTCCAAAAGAGCGTGCAGAGATTTCAATGCTTGA
AGGAGCGGTTTTGGATATTAGATACGGTGTTTCGAGAATTGCATATAGTAAAGACTTTGAAACTCTCAAA
GTTGATTTTCTTAGCAAGCTACCTGAAATGCTGAAAATGTTCGAAGATCGTTTATGTCATAAAACATATT
TAAATGGTGATCATGTAACCCATCCTGACTTCATGTTGTATGACGCTCTTGATGTTGTTTTATACATGGA
CCCAATGTGCCTGGATGCGTTCCCAAAATTAGTTTGTTTTAAAAAACGTATTGAAGCTATCCCACAAATT
GATAAGTACTTGAAATCCAGCAAGTATATAGCATGGCCTTTGCAGGGCTGGCAAGCCACGTTTGGTGGTG
GCGACCATCCTCCAAAATCGGATCTGAGCAGCGGTCTGGAAGTTCTGTTTCAGGGCCCGGAGGAGGAGAA
GCTCGCCGCCATCCTGGGAGCCAGGGGTCTGGAGATGAAAGCGATCCCGGCCGACGGCCACTGCATGTAC
CGCGCCATCCAAGACCAGCTGGTGTTCAGCGTGTCTGTGGAGATGCTGCGCTGCCGCACCGCCAGCTACA
TGAAGAAGCACGTCGACGAGTTCCTGCCCTTCTTCAGCAACCCCGAGACCAGCGACTCCTTCGGCTACGA
CGACTTCATGATCTACTGCGACAACATCGTGCGCACCACGGCATGGGGAGGCCAGCTGGAGCTGAGGGCC
CTGTCGCACGTCCTGAAGACCCCCATCGAGGTGATCCAGGCCGACTCGCCCACCTTGATCATCGGGGAGG
AGTACGTCAAGAAGCCGATCATCCTGGTCTACCTGCGCTATGCCTACAGCCTCGGCGAGCACTACAACTC
CGTGACACCGCTCGAGGCCGGCGCCGCCGGGGGCGTGCTCCCGCGTCTCCTGTAAAGCTTTCTAGACCAT
TTAAACACCACCACCACCACCACTGAGATCCGGCTGCTAACAAAGCCCGAAAGGAAGCTGAGTTGGCTGC
TGCCACCGCTGAGCAATAACTAGCATAACCCCTTGGGGCCTCTAAACGGGTCTTGAGGGGTTTTTTGCTG
AAAGGAGGAACTATATCCGGAT
Features (pLannotate 1.2.2; 21 found; start..end, strand, type, name):
     12..467     +  rep_origin     f1 ori (sequence partly withheld): f1 bacteriophage origin of replication; arrow indicates direction of (+) strand synthesis
    494..551     +  promoter       AmpR promoter (fragment): bla
    560..1375    -  CDS            KanR: aminoglycoside phosphotransferase; aph(3')-Ia; confers resistance to kanamycin in bacteria or G418 (Geneticin®) in eukaryotes
   1497..2085    +  rep_origin     ori: high-copy-number ColE1/pMB1/pBR322/pUC origin of replication
   2271..2413    -  misc_feature   bom: basis of mobility region from pBR322
   2515..2706    -  CDS            rop: Rop protein, which maintains plasmids at low copy number; rop
   2723..3103    +  CDS            YPB1_ECOLX: Protein predicted: Swiss-Prot protein existence level 4. From Escherichia coli.
   3175..3466    -  CDS            TcR (fragment): tetracycline efflux protein; tet; confers resistance to tetracycline
   3481..3502    -  protein_bind   CAP binding site: CAP binding activates transcription in the presence of cAMP. E. coli catabolite activator protein
   3515..4597    -  CDS            lacI: lac repressor; lacI; The lac repressor binds to the lac operator to inhibit transcription in E. coli. This inhibition can be relieved by adding lactose or isopropyl-β-D-thiogalactopyranoside (IPTG).
   4598..4675    -  promoter       lacI promoter: lacI
   4683..4962    -  CDS            TcR (fragment): tetracycline efflux protein; tet; confers resistance to tetracycline
   4984..5002    +  promoter       T7 promoter: promoter for bacteriophage T7 RNA polymerase
   5003..5027    +  protein_bind   lac operator: The lac repressor binds to the lac operator to inhibit transcription in E. coli. This inhibition can be relieved by adding lactose or isopropyl-β-D-thiogalactopyranoside (IPTG). lac repressor encoded by lacI
   5042..5064    +  RBS            RBS: efficient ribosome binding site from bacteriophage T7 gene 10 (Olins and Rangwala, 1989)
   5077..5094    +  CDS            7xHis (fragment): 6xHis affinity tag
   5095..5748    +  CDS            GST26_SCHJA: Experimental evidence at protein level: Swiss-Prot protein existence level 1. GST isoenzymes appear to play a central role in the parasite detoxification system. Other functions are also suspected including a role in increasing the solubility of haematin in the parasite gut. From Schistosoma japonicum (Blood fluke).
   5779..6273    +  CDS            OTUD6A (fragment): OTU6A_HUMAN - Also known as DUBA2. Experimental evidence at protein level: Swiss-Prot protein existence level 1. Deubiquitinating enzyme that hydrolyzes 'Lys-27'-, 'Lys- 29'- and 'Lys-33'-linked polyubiquitin chains. Also able to hydrolyze 'Lys-11'-linked ubiquitin chains. From Homo sapiens (Human).
   6297..6314    +  CDS            9xHis (fragment): 9xHis affinity tag
   6324..6373    +  CDS            SET1 (fragment): solubility-enhancement tag derived from T7 phage gene 10B
   6381..6428    +  terminator     T7 terminator: transcription terminator for bacteriophage T7 RNA polymerase
