[The description below was written by a language model from this plasmid's Addgene catalogue record and pLannotate feature annotations shown in this document.]
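Description:
pOPINK-OTUD6A (OTU, aa 128-288) is a 6,453 bp bacterial expression plasmid built on the pOPINK backbone for producing the catalytic OTU domain of human OTUD6A (also called DUBA2) in E. coli. The plasmid carries a ColE1/pMB1-type origin together with the rop gene and the bom mobility region, an f1 phage origin, and an aminoglycoside phosphotransferase gene conferring kanamycin resistance. Remnants of a tetracycline resistance gene are also annotated but are only fragments. The copy number is recorded as unknown.

Expression is driven by a T7 promoter followed directly by a lac operator and the strong T7 gene 10 ribosome binding site. A plasmid-borne lacI gene supplies the repressor, so transcription depends on a host providing T7 RNA polymerase and is inducible with IPTG. The open reading frame begins with a His6 tag fused to Schistosoma japonicum glutathione S-transferase. According to the catalogue entry, this is followed by a 3C protease cleavage site, which is not separately annotated in the feature table but presumably occupies the short gap before the insert. The 483 bp OTUD6A fragment lacks residues 1-127 and was inserted between KpnI (destroyed) and HindIII.

A further His-tag fragment and a fragment annotated as a T7 gene 10B-derived solubility tag lie downstream of the insert, ahead of the T7 terminator. The record describes only N-terminal tags, so these are probably untranslated backbone remnants, although this is not stated explicitly. The dual His/GST tag allows affinity purification and its removal by 3C protease. The associated publication concerns the ubiquitin linkage specificity of OTU deubiquitinases, which suggests use of the purified domain for biochemical analysis.
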