Addgene plasmid #61417: pOPINK-OTUD6A (OTU, aa 128-288)
Purpose: Expresses human OTUD6A (OTU domain) in E. coli.
Depositing lab: David Komander. Depositing organization: MRC Laboratory of Molecular Biology. Publication: OTU Deubiquitinases Reveal Mechanisms of Linkage Specificity and Enable Ubiquitin Chain Restriction Analysis. Mevissen TE, Hospenthal MK, Geurink PP, Elliott PR, Akutsu M, Arnaudo N, Ekkebus R, Kulathu Y, Wauer T, El Oualid F, Freund SM, Ovaa H, Komander D. Cell. 2013 Jul 3;154(1):169-84. doi: 10.1016/j.cell.2013.05.046. PubMed 23827681.
Backbone
  Vector backbone: pOPINK
  Backbone manufacturer: OPPF-UK
  Backbone size w/o insert (bp): 6299
  Total vector size (bp): 6453
  Vector type: Bacterial Expression
Growth in bacteria
  Bacterial resistance: Kanamycin, 50 μg/mL
  Growth temperature: 37°C
  Growth strain: DH5alpha
  Copy number: Unknown
Gene/Insert
  Gene/Insert name: OTUD6A
  Species: H. sapiens (human)
  Insert size (bp): 483
  Mutation: Deleted aa 1-127.
  GenBank ID: NM_207320.1
  Entrez Gene: OTUD6A (a.k.a. DUBA2, HSHIN6)
  Promoter: T7
  Tag / fusion protein: His6-GST-3C (N terminal on backbone)
  Cloning method: Restriction Enzyme; 5′ cloning site KpnI (destroyed during cloning); 3′ cloning site HindIII (not destroyed)
  Sequencing primers: 5′ pGEX 5’; 3′ T7 Terminal
Terms and licenses: Academic/Nonprofit Terms; Industry Terms: Not Available to Industry
How to cite: pOPINK-OTUD6A (OTU, aa 128-288) was a gift from David Komander (Addgene plasmid # 61417 ; http://n2t.net/addgene:61417 ; RRID:Addgene_61417)
