>Addgene plasmid #61417 | pOPINK-OTUD6A (OTU, aa 128-288) | addgene partial sequence | sequence record 101892 | T7 5'-TAATACGACTCACTATAGGG-3'
GAAGGAGATATACCATGGCACATCACCATCACCATCACATGTCCCCTATACTAGGTTATTGGAAAATTAA
GGGCCTTGTGCAACCCACTCGACTTCTTTTGGAATATCTTGAAGAAAAATATGAAGAGCATTTGTATGAG
CGCGATGAAGGTGATAAATGGCGAAACAAAAAGTTTGAATTGGGTTTGGAGTTTCCCAATCTTCCTTATT
ATATTGATGGTGATGTTAAATTAACACAGTCTATGGCCATCATACGTTATATAGCTGACAAGCACAACAT
GTTGGGTGGTTGTCCAAAAGAGCGTGCAGAGATTTCAATGCTTGAAGGAGCGGTTTTGGATATTAGATAC
GGTGTTTCGAGAATTGCATATAGTAAAGACTTTGAAACTCTCAAAGTTGATTTTCTTAGCAAGCTACCTG
AAATGCTGAAAATGTTCGAAGATCGTTTATGTCATAAAACATATTTAAATGGTGATCATGTAACCCATCC
TGACTTCATGTTGTATGACGCTCTTGATGTTGTTTTATACATGGACCCAATGTGCCTGGATGCGTTCCCA
AAATTAGTTTGTTTTAAAAAACGTATTGAAGCTATCCCACAAATTGATAAGTACTTGAAATCCAGCAAGT
ATATAGCATGGCCTTTGCAGGGCTGGCAAGCCACGTTTGGTGGTGGCGACCATCCTCCAAAATCGGATCT
GAGCAGCGGTCTGGAAGTTCTGTTTCA
