>Addgene plasmid #61417 | pOPINK-OTUD6A (OTU, aa 128-288) | addgene partial sequence | sequence record 101893 | T7term 5'-GCTAGTTATTGCTCAGCGG-3'
CGTATTGAAGCTATCCCACAAATTGATAAGTACTTGAAATCCAGCAAGTATATAGCATGGCCTTTGCAGG
GCTGGCAAGCCACGTTTGGTGGTGGCGACCATCCTCCAAAATCGGATCTGAGCAGCGGTCTGGAAGTTCT
GTTTCAGGGCCCGGAGGAGGAGAAGCTCGCCGCCATCCTGGGAGCCAGGGGTCTGGAGATGAAAGCGATC
CCGGCCGACGGCCACTGCATGTACCGCGCCATCCAAGACCAGCTGGTGTTCAGCGTGTCTGTGGAGATGC
TGCGCTGCCGCACCGCCAGCTACATGAAGAAGCACGTCGACGAGTTCCTGCCCTTCTTCAGCAACCCCGA
GACCAGCGACTCCTTCGGCTACGACGACTTCATGATCTACTGCGACAACATCGTGCGCACCACGGCATGG
GGAGGCCAGCTGGAGCTGAGGGCCCTGTCGCACGTCCTGAAGACCCCCATCGAGGTGATCCAGGCCGACT
CGCCCACCTTGATCATCGGGGAGGAGTACGTCAAGAAGCCGATCATCCTGGTCTACCTGCGCTATGCCTA
CAGCCTCGGCGAGCACTACAACTCCGTGACACCGCTCGAGGCCGGCGCCGCCGGGGGCGTGCTCCCGCGT
CTCCTGTAAAGCTTTCTAGACCATTTAAACACCACCACCACCACCACTGAGATCCGGCTGCTAAC
